>Addgene plasmid #104061 | pAAV-CAG-NLS-GFP | addgene full sequence | sequence record 220228 | Addgene NGS Result
CCTGCAGGCAGCTGCGCGCTCGCTCGCTCACTGAGGCCGCCCGGGCGTCGGGCGACCTTTGGTCGCCCGG
CCTCAGTGAGCGAGCGAGCGCGCAGAGAGGGAGTGGCCAACTCCATCACTAGGGGTTCCTGCGGCCGCAC
GCGTAACACTAGTTATTAATAGTAATCAATTAGAGGGAGTGGCCAACTCCATCACTAGGGGTTCCTGCGG
CCGCACGCGTAACACTAGTTATTAATAGTAATCAATTACGGGGTCATTAGTTCATAGCCCATATATGGAG
TTCCGCGTTACATAACTTACGGTAAATGGCCCGCCTGGCTGACCGCCCAACGACCCCCGCCCATTGACGT
CAATAATGACGTATGTTCCCATAGTAACGCCAATAGGGACTTTCCATTGACGTCAATGGGTGGAGTATTT
ACGGTAAACTGCCCACTTGGCAGTACATCAAGTGTATCATATGCCAAGTACGCCCCCTATTGACGTCAAT
GACGGTAAATGGCCCGCCTGGCATTATGCCCAGTACATGACCTTATGGGACTTTCCTACTTGGCAGTACA
TCTACGTATTAGTCATCGCTATTACCATGGTCGAGGTGAGCCCCACGTTCTGCTTCACTCTCCCCATCTC
CCCCCCCTCCCCACCCCCAATTTTGTATTTATTTATTTTTTAATTATTTTGTGCAGCGATGGGGGCGGGG
GGGGGGGGGGGGCGCGCGCCGGGGGGGGGGGGGGGGGGGGGGGGGGGGGGGGGGGCGGGGCGGCGCGGTG
CGGCGGGCTGTAATTAGCGCTTGGTTTAATGACGGCTTGTTTCTTTTCTGTGGCTGCGTGAAAGCCTTGA
GGGGCTCCGGGAGCGCCGGCAGGAAGGAAATGGGCGGGGAGGGCCTTCGTGCGTCGCCGCGCCGCCGTCC
CCTTCTCCCTCTCCAGCCTCGGGGCTGTCCGCGGGGGGACGGCTGCCTTCGGGGGGGACGGGGCAGGGCG
GGGTTCGGCTTCTGGCGTGTGACCGGCGGCTCTAGAGCCTCTGCTAACCATGTTCATGCCTTCTTCTTTT
TCCTACAGCTCCTGGGCAACGTGCTGGTTATTGTGCTGTCTCATCATTTTGGCAAAGAATTGCGGCCCAA
CGGTACCGCCACCATGTCTAGTGATGATGAGGCTACTGCTGACTCTCAACATTCTACTCCTCCAAAAAAG
AAGAGAAAGGTAGAAGACCCCATGGTGAGCAAGGGCGAGGAGCTGTTCACCGGGGTGGTGCCCATCCTGG
TCGAGCTGGACGGCGACGTAAACGGCCACAAGTTCAGCGTGTCCGGCGAGGGCGAGGGCGATGCCACCTA
CGGCAAGCTGACCCTGAAGTTCATCTGCACCACCGGCAAGCTGCCCGTGCCCTGGCCCACCCTCGTGACC
ACCCTGACCTACGGCGTGCAGTGCTTCAGCCGCTACCCCGACCACATGAAGCAGCACGACTTCTTCAAGT
CCGCCATGCCCGAAGGCTACGTCCAGGAGCGCACCATCTTCTTCAAGGACGACGGCAACTACAAGACCCG
CGCCGAGGTGAAGTTCGAGGGCGACACCCTGGTGAACCGCATCGAGCTGAAGGGCATCGACTTCAAGGAG
GACGGCAACATCCTGGGGCACAAGCTGGAGTACAACTACAACAGCCACAACGTCTATATCATGGCCGACA
AGCAGAAGAACGGCATCAAGGTGAACTTCAAGATCCGCCACAACATCGAGGACGGCAGCGTGCAGCTCGC
CGACCACTACCAGCAGAACACCCCCATCGGCGACGGCCCCGTGCTGCTGCCCGACAACCACTACCTGAGC
ACCCAGTCCGCCCTGAGCAAAGACCCCAACGAGAAGCGCGATCACATGGTCCTGCTGGAGTTCGTGACCG
CCGCCGGGATCACTCTCGGCATGGACGAGCTGTACAAGTAAGAATTCGATATCAAGCTTATCGATAATCA
ACCTCTGGATTACAAAATTTGTGAAAGATTGACTGGTATTCTTAACTATGTTGCTCCTTTTACGCTATGT
GGATACGCTGCTTTAATGCCTTTGTATCATGCTATTGCTTCCCGTATGGCTTTCATTTTCTCCTCCTTGT
ATAAATCCTGGTTGCTGTCTCTTTATGAGGAGTTGTGGCCCGTTGTCAGGCAACGTGGCGTGGTGTGCAC
TGTGTTTGCTGACGCAACCCCCACTGGTTGGGGCATTGCCACCACCTGTCAGCTCCTTTCCGGGACTTTC
GCTTTCCCCCTCCCTATTGCCACGGCGGAACTCATCGCCGCCTGCCTTGCCCGCTGCTGGACAGGGGCTC
GGCTGTTGGGCACTGACAATTCCGTGGTGTTGTCGGGGAAATCATCGTCCTTTCCTTGGCTGCTCGCCTA
TGTTGCCACCTGGATTCTGCGCGGGACGTCCTTCTGCTACGTCCCTTCGGCCCTCAATCCAGCGGACCTT
CCTTCCCGCGGCCTGCTGCCGGCTCTGCGGCCTCTTCCGCGTCTTCGCCTTCGCCCTCAGACGAGTCGGA
TCTCCCTTTGGGCCGCCTCCCCGCATCGATACCGAGCGCTGCTCGAGAGATCTACGGGTGGCATCCCTGT
GACCCCTCCCCAGTGCCTCTCCTGGCCCTGGAAGTTGCCACTCCAGTGCCCACCAGCCTTGTCCTAATAA
AATTAAGTTGCATCATTTTGTCTGACTAGGTGTCCTTCTATAATATTATGGGGTGGAGGGGGGTGGTATG
GAGCAAGGGGCAAGTTGGGAAGACAACCTGTAGGGCCTGCGGGGTCTATTGGGAACCAAGCTGGAGTGCA
GTGGCACAATCTTGGCTCACTGCAATCTCCGCCTCCTGGGTTCAAGCGATTCTCCTGCCTCAGCCTCCCG
AGTTGTTGGGATTCCAGGCATGCATGACCAGGCTCAGCTAATTTTTGTTTTTTTGGTAGAGACGGGGTTT
CACCATATTGGCCAGGCTGGTCTCCAACTCCTAATCTCAGGTGATCTACCCACCTTGGCCTCCCAAATTG
CTGGGATTACAGGCGTGAACCACTGCTCCCTTCCCTGTCCTTCTGATTTTGTAGGTAACCACGTGCGGAC
CGAGCGGCCGCAGGAACCCCTAGTGATGGAGTTGGCCACTCCCTCTCTGCGCGCTCGCTCGCTCACTGAG
GCCGGGCGACCAAAGGTCGCCCGACGCCCGGGCTTTGCCCGGGCGGCCTCAGTGAGCGAGCGAGCGCGCA
GCTGCCTGCAGGGGCGCCTGATGCGGTATTTTCTCCTTACGCATCTGTGCGGTATTTCACACCGCATA
[95 nt withheld, positions 3289-3383]
T
[46 nt withheld, positions 3385-3430]
C
[141 nt withheld, positions 3432-3572]
CCTTTGACGTTGGAGTCCACGTTCTTT
[37 nt withheld, positions 3600-3636]
ACTCTATCTCGGGCTATTCTTTTGATTTATAAGGGATTTTGCCGATTTCGGTCTATTGGTTAAAAAATGA
GCTGATTTAACAAAAATTTAACGCGAATTTTAACAAAATATTAACGTTTACAATTTTATGGTGCACTCTC
AGTACAATCTGCTCTGATGCCGCATAGTTAAGCCAGCCCCGACACCCGCCAACACCCGCTGACGCGCCCT
GACGGGCTTGTCTGCTCCCGGCATCCGCTTACAGACAAGCTGTGACCGTCTCCGGGAGCTGCATGTGTCA
GAGGTTTTCACCGTCATCACCGAAACGCGCGAGACGAAAGGGCCTCGTGATACGCCTATTTTTATAGGTT
AATGTCATGATAATAATGGTTTCTTAGACGTCAGGTGGCACTTTTCGGGGAAATGTGCGCGGAACCCCTA
TTTGTTTATTTTTCTAAATACATTCAAATATGTATCCGCTCATGAGACAATAACCCTGATAAATGCTTCA
ATAATATTGAAAAAGGAAGAGTATGAGTATTCAACATTTCCGTGTCGCCCTTATTCCCTTTTTTGCGGCA
TTTTGCCTTCCTGTTTTTGCTCACCCAGAAACGCTGGTGAAAGTAAAAGATGCTGAAGATCAGTTGGGTG
CACGAGTGGGTTACATCGAACTGGATCTCAACAGCGGTAAGATCCTTGAGAGTTTTCGCCCCGAAGAACG
TTTTCCAATGATGAGCACTTTTAAAGTTCTGCTATGTGGCGCGGTATTATCCCGTATTGACGCCGGGCAA
GAGCAACTCGGTCGCCGCATACACTATTCTCAGAATGACTTGGTTGAGTACTCACCAGTCACAGAAAAGC
ATCTTACGGATGGCATGACAGTAAGAGAATTATGCAGTGCTGCCATAACCATGAGTGATAACACTGCGGC
CAACTTACTTCTGACAACGATCGGAGGACCGAAGGAGCTAACCGCTTTTTTGCACAACATGGGGGATCAT
GTAACTCGCCTTGATCGTTGGGAACCGGAGCTGAATGAAGCCATACCAAACGACGAGCGTGACACCACGA
TGCCTGTAGCAATGGCAACAACGTTGCGCAAACTATTAACTGGCGAACTACTTACTCTAGCTTCCCGGCA
ACAATTAATAGACTGGATGGAGGCGGATAAAGTTGCAGGACCACTTCTGCGCTCGGCCCTTCCGGCTGGC
TGGTTTATTGCTGATAAATCTGGAGCCGGTGAGCGTGGGTCTCGCGGTATCATTGCAGCACTGGGGCCAG
ATGGTAAGCCCTCCCGTATCGTAGTTATCTACACGACGGGGAGTCAGGCAACTATGGATGAACGAAATAG
ACAGATCGCTGAGATAGGTGCCTCACTGATTAAGCATTGGTAACTGTCAGACCAAGTTTACTCATATATA
CTTTAGATTGATTTAAAACTTCATTTTTAATTTAAAAGGATCTAGGTGAAGATCCTTTTTGATAATCTCA
TGACCAAAATCCCTTAACGTGAGTTTTCGTTCCACTGAGCGTCAGACCCCGTAGAAAAGATCAAAGGATC
TTCTTGAGATCCTTTTTTTCTGCGCGTAATCTGCTGCTTGCAAACAAAAAAACCACCGCTACCAGCGGTG
GTTTGTTTGCCGGATCAAGAGCTACCAACTCTTTTTCCGAAGGTAACTGGCTTCAGCAGAGCGCAGATAC
CAAATACTGTTCTTCTAGTGTAGCCGTAGTTAGGCCACCACTTCAAGAACTCTGTAGCACCGCCTACATA
CCTCGCTCTGCTAATCCTGTTACCAGTGGCTGCTGCCAGTGGCGATAAGTCGTGTCTTACCGGGTTGGAC
TCAAGACGATAGTTACCGGATAAGGCGCAGCGGTCGGGCTGAACGGGGGGTTCGTGCACACAGCCCAGCT
TGGAGCGAACGACCTACACCGAACTGAGATACCTACAGCGTGAGCTATGAGAAAGCGCCACGCTTCCCGA
AGGGAGAAAGGCGGACAGGTATCCGGTAAGCGGCAGGGTCGGAACAGGAGAGCGCACGAGGGAGCTTCCA
GGGGGAAACGCCTGGTATCTTTATAGTCCTGTCGGGTTTCGCCACCTCTGACTTGAGCGTCGATTTTTGT
GATGCTCGTCAGGGGGGCGGAGCCTATGGAAAAACGCCAGCAACGCGGCCTTTTTACGGTTCCTGGCCTT
TTGCTGGCCTTTTGCTCACATGT
Features (pLannotate 1.2.2; 22 found; start..end, strand, type, name):
     12..39      +  repeat_region  AAV2 ITR (fragment): inverted terminal repeat of adeno-associated virus serotype 2 inverted
     68..95      +  repeat_region  AAV2 ITR (fragment): inverted terminal repeat of adeno-associated virus serotype 2 inverted
    148..172     +  enhancer       CMV enhancer (fragment): human cytomegalovirus immediate early enhancer
    172..206     -  repeat_region  AAV2 ITR (fragment): inverted terminal repeat of adeno-associated virus serotype 2 inverted
    286..589     +  enhancer       CMV enhancer: human cytomegalovirus immediate early enhancer
    591..714     +  promoter       chicken β-actin promoter (fragment): contains a 21-bp deletion relative to the standard chicken β-actin promoter
    774..853     +  intron         chimeric intron (fragment): chimera between introns from chicken β-actin and rabbit β-globin
    853..1058    +  intron         chimeric intron (fragment): chimera between introns from chicken β-actin and rabbit β-globin
   1056..1118    +  CDS            HBB (fragment): HBB_LEPEU - Experimental evidence at protein level: Swiss-Prot protein existence level 1. Involved in oxygen transport from the lung to the various peripheral tissues. From Lepus europaeus (European hare).
   1182..1202    +  CDS            SV40 NLS: nuclear localization signal of SV40 (simian virus 40) large T antigen
   1212..1931    +  CDS            EGFP: the original enhanced GFP (Yang et al., 1996) mammalian codon-optimized
   1932..1956    +  misc_feature   MCS (fragment): pBluescript multiple cloning site
   1956..2544    +  misc_feature   WPRE: woodchuck hepatitis virus posttranscriptional regulatory element
   2576..3052    +  polyA_signal   hGH poly(A) signal: human growth hormone polyadenylation signal
   3092..3232    +  repeat_region  AAV2 ITR: inverted terminal repeat of adeno-associated virus serotype 2 inverted
   3237..3288    -  misc_feature   bom (fragment): basis of mobility region from pBR322
   3307..3762    +  rep_origin     f1 ori (sequence partly withheld): f1 bacteriophage origin of replication; arrow indicates direction of (+) strand synthesis
   3763..3812    -  misc_feature   bom (fragment): basis of mobility region from pBR322
   3914..3949    -  CDS            rop (fragment): Rop protein, which maintains plasmids at low copy number; rop
   4044..4148    +  promoter       AmpR promoter: bla
   4149..5009    +  CDS            AmpR: β-lactamase; bla; confers resistance to ampicillin, carbenicillin, and related antibiotics
   5180..5768    +  rep_origin     ori: high-copy-number ColE1/pMB1/pBR322/pUC origin of replication
