[The description below was written by a language model from this plasmid's Addgene catalogue record and pLannotate feature annotations shown in this document.]
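Description:
pAAV-CAG-NLS-GFP is an adeno-associated virus transfer plasmid (pAAV backbone, about 5.8 kb) built to deliver a nuclear-localized green fluorescent reporter into mammalian cells. In bacteria it is maintained as a high-copy plasmid through a ColE1/pUC-type origin and selected with ampicillin via the β-lactamase gene. An f1 phage origin is also present in the backbone. The expression cassette is flanked by AAV2 inverted terminal repeats, the cis elements needed for replication and packaging of the intervening DNA into AAV capsids. The downstream ITR is annotated as complete, whereas the upstream one is detected only as several short fragments. This may simply reflect the difficulty of sequencing or annotating these repeat structures.

Between the ITRs, expression is driven by the CAG promoter, seen in the annotation as the CMV immediate-early enhancer, the chicken β-actin promoter and the chimeric β-actin/β-globin intron. This is a strong, broadly active arrangement. The short "HBB" hit at its 3' end most likely corresponds to rabbit β-globin sequence that is part of CAG rather than a separate coding payload. The promoter directs an open reading frame consisting of the SV40 large T antigen nuclear localization signal placed upstream of the 720 bp EGFP coding sequence, so fluorescence concentrates in the nucleus. A WPRE follows to enhance transcript stability and expression, and the human growth hormone polyadenylation signal terminates the message.

The construct serves as a ubiquitous reporter genome for recombinant AAV production. It was deposited in connection with work on systemically delivered AAV vectors for widespread and targeted gene transfer in rodents. In such work, nuclear labelling would make transduced cells easier to identify and count.
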