Addgene plasmid #104061: pAAV-CAG-NLS-GFP
Purpose: AAV expression of nuclear localized GFP with SV40 NLS
Depositing lab: Viviana Gradinaru. Depositing organization: California Institute of Technology. Publication: Systemic AAV vectors for widespread and targeted gene delivery in rodents. Challis RC, Ravindra Kumar S, Chan KY, Challis C, Beadle K, Jang MJ, Kim HM, Rajendran PS, Tompkins JD, Shivkumar K, Deverman BE, Gradinaru V. Nat Protoc. 2019 Feb;14(2):379-414. doi: 10.1038/s41596-018-0097-3. PubMed 30626963.
Backbone
  Vector backbone: pAAV
  Vector type: AAV
Growth in bacteria
  Bacterial resistance: Ampicillin, 100 μg/mL
  Growth temperature: 30°C
  Growth strain: NEB Stable
  Copy number: High Copy
Gene/Insert
  Gene/Insert name: GFP
  Insert size (bp): 720
  Promoter: CAG
  Cloning method: Gibson Cloning
Terms and licenses: Academic/Nonprofit Terms; Industry Terms: Not Available to Industry
Depositor comments: Please visit https://www.biorxiv.org/content/early/2018/01/19/246405 for bioRxiv preprint.
How to cite: pAAV-CAG-NLS-GFP was a gift from Viviana Gradinaru (Addgene plasmid # 104061 ; http://n2t.net/addgene:104061 ; RRID:Addgene_104061) For viral preps, please replace (Addgene plasmid # 104061) in the above sentence with: (Addgene viral prep # 104061-PHPeB)
